Addgene plasmid #18718: pMSCV-FlagBcl10
Depositing lab: Jon Ashwell. Depositing organization: National Cancer Institute (NCI). Publication: NEMO recognition of ubiquitinated Bcl10 is required for T cell receptor-mediated NF-kappaB activation. Wu CJ, Ashwell JD. Proc Natl Acad Sci U S A. 2008 Feb 26. 105(8):3023-8. 10.1073/pnas.0712313105 PubMed 18287044.
Backbone
  Vector backbone: pMSCVpuro
  Backbone manufacturer: BD Clontech
  Backbone size w/o insert (bp): 6300
  Vector type: Mammalian Expression, Retroviral
  Selectable markers: Puromycin
Growth in bacteria
  Bacterial resistance: Ampicillin, 100 μg/mL
  Growth temperature: 37°C
  Growth strain: DH5alpha
  Copy number: High Copy
Gene/Insert
  Gene/Insert name: B cell lymphoma 10 (alt name: Bcl10)
  Species: H. sapiens (human)
  Insert size (bp): 750
  GenBank ID: NM_003921
  Entrez Gene: BCL10 (a.k.a. CARMEN, CIPER, CLAP, IMD37, c-E10, mE10)
  Tag / fusion protein: Flag (C terminal on insert)
  Cloning method: Restriction Enzyme; 5′ cloning site Xho I (not destroyed); 3′ cloning site EcoR I (not destroyed)
  Sequencing primers: 5′ pMSCV primer
Terms and licenses: Academic/Nonprofit Terms; Industry Terms: Not Available to Industry
How to cite: pMSCV-FlagBcl10 was a gift from Jon Ashwell (Addgene plasmid # 18718 ; http://n2t.net/addgene:18718 ; RRID:Addgene_18718)
