[The description below was written by a language model from this plasmid's Addgene catalogue record.]
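Description:
pMSCV-FlagBcl10 is a retroviral mammalian expression plasmid built on the pMSCVpuro backbone (about 6.3 kb without insert), a murine stem cell virus-derived vector. It is maintained in E. coli as a high-copy plasmid under ampicillin selection, and it carries a puromycin resistance marker for selecting transduced or transfected mammalian cells. No feature table accompanies the record, so individual backbone elements are not itemised. In MSCV-type vectors generally, the long terminal repeats flank a packaging signal and the cloning site. The 5′ LTR drives transcription of the inserted gene, and the drug marker is expressed from a separate internal promoter. When the plasmid is introduced into a packaging cell line that supplies the viral structural proteins, the LTR-flanked genome is packaged into replication-defective particles, which integrate stably into target cells.

The payload is an approximately 750 bp insert encoding human BCL10 (B cell lymphoma 10, also known as CARMEN, CIPER or CLAP), cloned between XhoI and EcoRI sites that both remain intact. BCL10 is an adaptor protein in antigen receptor signalling to NF-κB. The protein carries a Flag epitope tag for detection or immunoprecipitation with anti-Flag antibodies. The record lists the tag as C-terminal on the insert, although the plasmid name places "Flag" before Bcl10, so the tag position is worth confirming against the sequence. The associated study concerns NEMO recognition of ubiquitinated Bcl10 in T cell receptor-mediated NF-κB activation, which suggests the construct was used for stable expression of tagged Bcl10 in lymphoid or other mammalian cells to examine its modification and interactions.
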