>Addgene plasmid #18718 | pMSCV-FlagBcl10 | addgene partial sequence | sequence record 24686 | pLXSN5 5'-CCCTTGAACCTCCTCGTTCGACC-3'
CCNNCTCTTTTCGCCCTCCTCCTTCTCTGGCGCCGGAATTAGATCTCTCGAGTCCACCATGGAGCCCACC
GCACCGTCCCTCACCGAGGAGGACCTCACTGAAGTGAAGAAGGACGCCTTAGAAAATTTACGTGTATACC
TGTGTGAGAAAATCATAGCTGAGAGACATTTTGATCATCTACGTGCAAAAAAAATACTCAGTAGAGAAGA
CACTGAAGAAATTTCTTGTCGAACATCAAGTAGAAAAAGGGCTGGAAAATTGTTAGACTACTTACAGGAA
AACCCAAAAGGTCTGGACACCCTTGTTGAATCTATTCGGCGAGAAAAAACACAGAACTTCCTGATACAGA
AGATTACAGATGAGGTCCTCAAACTCAGAAATATAAAACTAGAACATCTGAAAGGACTAAAATGTAGCAG
TTGTGAACCTTTTCCAGATGGAGCCACGAACAACCTCTCCAGATCAAATTCAGATGAGAGTAATTTCTCT
GAAAAACTGAGGGCATCCACTGTCATGTACCATCCAGAAGGAGAATCCAGCACGACGCCCTTTTTTTCTA
CTAATTCTTCTCTGAATTTGCCTGTTCTAGAAGTAGGCAGAACTGAAAATACCATCTTCTCTTCAACTAC
ACTTCCCAGACCTGGGCCGCCCNGGGTGTTCCTCCTTTGCCACCAGATCTACAGTTAGAAGAAGAAGGAA
CTTGTGCAAACTCTAGTGAGATGTTTCTTCCCTTAAGATCACGTACTGTTTCACGACAAGACTACNAAGA
CCATGACGGTGATTATNAAGA
